>Addgene plasmid #172621 | pcDNA3.1-HA-CCND3 | addgene full sequence | sequence record 340136 | Addgene NGS Result
GACGGATCGGGAGATCTCCCGATCCCCTATGGTGCACTCTCAGTACAATCTGCTCTGATGCCGCATAGTT
AAGCCAGTATCTGCTCCCTGCTTGTGTGTTGGAGGTCGCTGAGTAGTGCGCGAGCAAAATTTAAGCTACA
ACAAGGCAAGGCTTGACCGACAATTGCATGAAGAATCTGCTTAGGGTTAGGCGTTTTGCGCTGCTTCGCG
ATGTACGGGCCAGATATACGCGTTGACATTGATTATTGACTAGTTATTAATAGTAATCAATTACGGGGTC
ATTAGTTCATAGCCCATATATGGAGTTCCGCGTTACATAACTTACGGTAAATGGCCCGCCTGGCTGACCG
CCCAACGACCCCCGCCCATTGACGTCAATAATGACGTATGTTCCCATAGTAACGCCAATAGGGACTTTCC
ATTGACGTCAATGGGTGGAGTATTTACGGTAAACTGCCCACTTGGCAGTACATCAAGTGTATCATATGCC
AAGTACGCCCCCTATTGACGTCAATGACGGTAAATGGCCCGCCTGGCATTATGCCCAGTACATGACCTTA
TGGGACTTTCCTACTTGGCAGTACATCTACGTATTAGTCATCGCTATTACCATGGTGATGCGGTTTTGGC
AGTACATCAATGGGCGTGGATAGCGGTTTGACTCACGGGGATTTCCAAGTCTCCACCCCATTGACGTCAA
TGGGAGTTTGTTTTGGCACCAAAATCAACGGGACTTTCCAAAATGTCGTAACAACTCCGCCCCATTGACG
CAAATGGGCGGTAGGCGTGTACGGTGGGAGGTCTATATAAGCAGAGCTCTCTGGCTAACTAGAGAACCCA
CTGCTTACTGGCTTATCGAAATTAATACGACTCACTATAGGGAGACCCAAGCTTACCATGGCCTACCCCT
ACGACGTGCCCGACTACGCCTCCCTCGGATCCAGCATGGAGCTGCTGTGTTGCGAAGGCACCCGGCACGC
GCCCCGGGCCGGGCCGGACCCGCGGCTGCTGGGGGACCAGCGTGTCCTGCAGAGCCTGCTCCGCCTGGAG
GAGCGCTACGTACCCCGCGCCTCCTACTTCCAGTGCGTGCAGCGGGAGATCAAGCCGCACATGCGGAAGA
TGCTGGCTTACTGGATGCTGGAGGTATGTGAGGAGCAGCGCTGTGAGGAGGAAGTCTTCCCCCTGGCCAT
GAACTACCTGGATCGCTACCTGTCTTGCGTCCCCACCCGAAAGGCGCAGTTGCAGCTCCTGGGTGCGGTC
TGCATGCTGCTGGCCTCCAAGCTGCGCGAGACCACGCCCCTGACCATCGAAAAACTGTGCATCTACACCG
ACCACGCTGTCTCTCCCCGCCAGTTGCGGGACTGGGAGGTGCTGGTCCTAGGGAAGCTCAAGTGGGACCT
GGCTGCTGTGATTGCACATGATTTCCTGGCCTTCATTCTGCACCGGCTCTCTCTGCCCCGTGACCGACAG
GCCTTGGTCAAAAAGCATGCCCAGACCTTTTTGGCCCTCTGTGCTACAGATTATACCTTTGCCATGTACC
CGCCATCCATGATCGCCACGGGCAGCATTGGGGCTGCAGTGCAAGGCCTGGGTGCCTGCTCCATGTCCGG
GGATGAGCTCACAGAGCTGCTGGCAGGGATCACTGGCACTGAAGTGGACTGCCTGCGGGCCTGTCAGGAG
CAGATCGAAGCTGCACTCAGGGAGAGCCTCAGGGAAGCCGCTCAGACCAGCTCCAGCCCAGCGCCCAAAG
CCCCCCGGGGCTCCAGCAGCCAAGGGCCCAGCCAGACCAGCACTCCTACAGATGTCACAGCCATACACCT
GTAGCTCGAGCATGCATCTAGAGGGCCCTATTCTATAGTGTCACCTAAATGCTAGAGCTCGCTGATCAGC
CTCGACTGTGCCTTCTAGTTGCCAGCCATCTGTTGTTTGCCCCTCCCCCGTGCCTTCCTTGACCCTGGAA
GGTGCCACTCCCACTGTCCTTTCCTAATAAAATGAGGAAATTGCATCGCATTGTCTGAGTAGGTGTCATT
CTATTCTGGGGGGTGGGGTGGGGCAGGACAGCAAGGGGGAGGATTGGGAAGACAATAGCAGGCATGCTGG
GGATGCGGTGGGCTCTATGGCTTCTGAGGCGGAAAGAACCAGCTGGGGCTCTAGGGGGTATCCCC
[124 nt withheld, positions 2166-2289]
C
[91 nt withheld, positions 2291-2381]
A
[49 nt withheld, positions 2383-2431]
CCTTTGACGTTGGAGTCCACGTTCTTT
[37 nt withheld, positions 2459-2495]
ACCCTATCTCGGTCTATTCTTTTGATTTATAAGGGATTTTGCCGATTTCGGCCTATTGGTTAAAAAATGA
GCTGATTTAACAAAAATTTAACGCGAATTAATTCTGTGGAATGTGTGTCAGTTAGGGTGTGGAAAGTCCC
CAGGCTCCCCAGCAGGCAGAAGTATGCAAAGCATGCATCTCAATTAGTCAGCAACCAGGTGTGGAAAGTC
CCCAGGCTCCCCAGCAGGCAGAAGTATGCAAAGCATGCATCTCAATTAGTCAGCAACCATAGTCCCGCCC
CTAACTCCGCCCATCCCGCCCCTAACTCCGCCCAGTTCCGCCCATTCTCCGCCCCATGGCTGACTAATTT
TTTTTATTTATGCAGAGGCCGAGGCCGCCTCTGCCTCTGAGCTATTCCAGAAGTAGTGAGGAGGCTTTTT
TGGAGGCCTAGGCTTTTGCAAAAAGCTCCCGGGAGCTTGTATATCCATTTTCGGATCTGATCAAGAGACA
GGATGAGGATCGTTTCGCATGATTGAACAAGATGGATTGCACGCAGGTTCTCCGGCCGCTTGGGTGGAGA
GGCTATTCGGCTATGACTGGGCACAACAGACAATCGGCTGCTCTGATGCCGCCGTGTTCCGGCTGTCAGC
GCAGGGGCGCCCGGTTCTTTTTGTCAAGACCGACCTGTCCGGTGCCCTGAATGAACTGCAGGACGAGGCA
GCGCGGCTATCGTGGCTGGCCACGACGGGCGTTCCTTGCGCAGCTGTGCTCGACGTTGTCACTGAAGCGG
GAAGGGACTGGCTGCTATTGGGCGAAGTGCCGGGGCAGGATCTCCTGTCATCTCACCTTGCTCCTGCCGA
GAAAGTATCCATCATGGCTGATGCAATGCGGCGGCTGCATACGCTTGATCCGGCTACCTGCCCATTCGAC
CACCAAGCGAAACATCGCATCGAGCGAGCACGTACTCGGATGGAAGCCGGTCTTGTCGATCAGGATGATC
TGGACGAAGAGCATCAGGGGCTCGCGCCAGCCGAACTGTTCGCCAGGCTCAAGGCGCGCATGCCCGACGG
CGAGGATCTCGTCGTGACCCATGGCGATGCCTGCTTGCCGAATATCATGGTGGAAAATGGCCGCTTTTCT
GGATTCATCGACTGTGGCCGGCTGGGTGTGGCGGACCGCTATCAGGACATAGCGTTGGCTACCCGTGATA
TTGCTGAAGAGCTTGGCGGCGAATGGGCTGACCGCTTCCTCGTGCTTTACGGTATCGCCGCTCCCGATTC
GCAGCGCATCGCCTTCTATCGCCTTCTTGACGAGTTCTTCTGAGCGGGACTCTGGGGTTCGAAATGACCG
ACCAAGCGACGCCCAACCTGCCATCACGAGATTTCGATTCCACCGCCGCCTTCTATGAAAGGTTGGGCTT
CGGAATCGTTTTCCGGGACGCCGGCTGGATGATCCTCCAGCGCGGGGATCTCATGCTGGAGTTCTTCGCC
CACCCCAACTTGTTTATTGCAGCTTATAATGGTTACAAATAAAGCAATAGCATCACAAATTTCACAAATA
AAGCATTTTTTTCACTGCATTCTAGTTGTGGTTTGTCCAAACTCATCAATGTATCTTATCATGTCTGTAT
ACCGTCGACCTCTAGCTAGAGCTTGGCGTAATCATGGTCATAGCTGTTTCCTGTGTGAAATTGTTATCCG
CTCACAATTCCACACAACATACGAGCCGGAAGCATAAAGTGTAAAGCCTGGGGTGCCTAATGAGTGAGCT
AACTCACATTAATTGCGTTGCGCTCACTGCCCGCTTTCCAGTCGGGAAACCTGTCGTGCCAGCTGCATTA
ATGAATCGGCCAACGCGCGGGGAGAGGCGGTTTGCGTATTGGGCGCTCTTCCGCTTCCTCGCTCACTGAC
TCGCTGCGCTCGGTCGTTCGGCTGCGGCGAGCGGTATCAGCTCACTCAAAGGCGGTAATACGGTTATCCA
CAGAATCAGGGGATAACGCAGGAAAGAACATGTGAGCAAAAGGCCAGCAAAAGGCCAGGAACCGTAAAAA
GGCCGCGTTGCTGGCGTTTTTCCATAGGCTCCGCCCCCCTGACGAGCATCACAAAAATCGACGCTCAAGT
CAGAGGTGGCGAAACCCGACAGGACTATAAAGATACCAGGCGTTTCCCCCTGGAAGCTCCCTCGTGCGCT
CTCCTGTTCCGACCCTGCCGCTTACCGGATACCTGTCCGCCTTTCTCCCTTCGGGAAGCGTGGCGCTTTC
TCATAGCTCACGCTGTAGGTATCTCAGTTCGGTGTAGGTCGTTCGCTCCAAGCTGGGCTGTGTGCACGAA
CCCCCCGTTCAGCCCGACCGCTGCGCCTTATCCGGTAACTATCGTCTTGAGTCCAACCCGGTAAGACACG
ACTTATCGCCACTGGCAGCAGCCACTGGTAACAGGATTAGCAGAGCGAGGTATGTAGGCGGTGCTACAGA
GTTCTTGAAGTGGTGGCCTAACTACGGCTACACTAGAAGAACAGTATTTGGTATCTGCGCTCTGCTGAAG
CCAGTTACCTTCGGAAAAAGAGTTGGTAGCTCTTGATCCGGCAAACAAACCACCGCTGGTAGCGGTGGTT
TTTTTGTTTGCAAGCAGCAGATTACGCGCAGAAAAAAAGGATCTCAAGAAGATCCTTTGATCTTTTCTAC
GGGGTCTGACGCTCAGTGGAACGAAAACTCACGTTAAGGGATTTTGGTCATGAGATTATCAAAAAGGATC
TTCACCTAGATCCTTTTAAATTAAAAATGAAGTTTTAAATCAATCTAAAGTATATATGAGTAAACTTGGT
CTGACAGTTACCAATGCTTAATCAGTGAGGCACCTATCTCAGCGATCTGTCTATTTCGTTCATCCATAGT
TGCCTGACTCCCCGTCGTGTAGATAACTACGATACGGGAGGGCTTACCATCTGGCCCCAGTGCTGCAATG
ATACCGCGAGACCCACGCTCACCGGCTCCAGATTTATCAGCAATAAACCAGCCAGCCGGAAGGGCCGAGC
GCAGAAGTGGTCCTGCAACTTTATCCGCCTCCATCCAGTCTATTAATTGTTGCCGGGAAGCTAGAGTAAG
TAGTTCGCCAGTTAATAGTTTGCGCAACGTTGTTGCCATTGCTACAGGCATCGTGGTGTCACGCTCGTCG
TTTGGTATGGCTTCATTCAGCTCCGGTTCCCAACGATCAAGGCGAGTTACATGATCCCCCATGTTGTGCA
AAAAAGCGGTTAGCTCCTTCGGTCCTCCGATCGTTGTCAGAAGTAAGTTGGCCGCAGTGTTATCACTCAT
GGTTATGGCAGCACTGCATAATTCTCTTACTGTCATGCCATCCGTAAGATGCTTTTCTGTGACTGGTGAG
TACTCAACCAAGTCATTCTGAGAATAGTGTATGCGGCGACCGAGTTGCTCTTGCCCGGCGTCAATACGGG
ATAATACCGCGCCACATAGCAGAACTTTAAAAGTGCTCATCATTGGAAAACGTTCTTCGGGGCGAAAACT
CTCAAGGATCTTACCGCTGTTGAGATCCAGTTCGATGTAACCCACTCGTGCACCCAACTGATCTTCAGCA
TCTTTTACTTTCACCAGCGTTTCTGGGTGAGCAAAAACAGGAAGGCAAAATGCCGCAAAAAAGGGAATAA
GGGCGACACGGAAATGTTGAATACTCATACTCTTCCTTTTTCAATATTATTGAAGCATTTATCAGGGTTA
TTGTCTCATGAGCGGATACATATTTGAATGTATTTAGAAAAATAAACAAATAGGGGTTCCGCGCACATTT
CCCCGAAAAGTGCCACCTGACGTC
Features (pLannotate 1.2.2; 21 found; start..end, strand, type, name):
     28..80      -  misc_feature   bom (fragment): basis of mobility region from pBR322
    235..614     +  enhancer       CMV enhancer: human cytomegalovirus immediate early enhancer
    615..818     +  promoter       CMV promoter: human cytomegalovirus (CMV) immediate early promoter
    814..847     +  LTR            5' LTR (truncated) (fragment): truncated 5' long terminal repeat (LTR) from HIV-1
    863..881     +  promoter       T7 promoter: promoter for bacteriophage T7 RNA polymerase
    946..1821    +  CDS            CCND3: CCND3_HUMAN - Experimental evidence at protein level: Swiss-Prot protein existence level 1. Regulatory component of the cyclin D3-CDK4 (DC) complex that phosphorylates and inhibits members of the retinoblastoma (RB) protein family including RB1 and regulates the cell-cycle during G(1)/S transition. Phosphorylation of RB1 allows dissociation of the transcription factor E2F from the RB/E2F complex and the subsequent transcription of E2F target genes which are responsible for the progression through the G(1) phase. Hypophosphorylates RB1 in early G(1) phase. Cyclin D-CDK4 complexes are major inte
   1852..1870    -  promoter       SP6 promoter: promoter for bacteriophage SP6 RNA polymerase
   1896..2120    +  polyA_signal   bGH poly(A) signal: bovine growth hormone polyadenylation signal
   2124..2145    +  promoter       SV40 promoter (fragment): SV40 enhancer and early promoter
   2166..2594    +  rep_origin     f1 ori (sequence partly withheld): f1 bacteriophage origin of replication; arrow indicates direction of (+) strand synthesis
   2608..2937    +  promoter       SV40 promoter: SV40 enhancer and early promoter
   3004..3795    +  CDS            neo: KKA2_KLEPN - Also known as kan, nptII. Experimental evidence at protein level: Swiss-Prot protein existence level 1. Resistance to kanamycin, neomycin, paromomycin, ribostamycin, butirosin and gentamicin B. From Klebsiella pneumoniae.
   3819..3977    +  CDS            ble (fragment): BLE_KLEPN - Experimental evidence at protein level: Swiss-Prot protein existence level 1. Binding protein with a strong affinity to the bleomycin family of antibiotics. Binds to CL990; an antimitotic-antibiotic compound. From Klebsiella pneumoniae.
   3972..4093    +  polyA_signal   SV40 poly(A) signal: SV40 polyadenylation signal
   4166..4182    -  protein_bind   lac operator: The lac repressor binds to the lac operator to inhibit transcription in E. coli. This inhibition can be relieved by adding lactose or isopropyl-β-D-thiogalactopyranoside (IPTG). lac repressor encoded by lacI
   4190..4220    -  promoter       lac promoter: promoter for the E. coli lac operon
   4235..4256    -  protein_bind   CAP binding site: CAP binding activates transcription in the presence of cAMP. E. coli catabolite activator protein
   4269..4361    -  CDS            lacI (fragment): lac repressor; lacI; The lac repressor binds to the lac operator to inhibit transcription in E. coli. This inhibition can be relieved by adding lactose or isopropyl-β-D-thiogalactopyranoside (IPTG).
   4544..5132    -  rep_origin     ori: high-copy-number ColE1/pMB1/pBR322/pUC origin of replication
   5303..6163    -  CDS            AmpR: β-lactamase; bla; confers resistance to ampicillin, carbenicillin, and related antibiotics
   6164..6268    -  promoter       AmpR promoter: bla
