[The description below was written by a language model from this plasmid's Addgene catalogue record and pLannotate feature annotations shown in this document.]
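Description:
pcDNA3.1-HA-CCND3 is a mammalian expression plasmid of about 6.3 kb built on the Invitrogen pcDNA3.1 backbone and designed to produce human cyclin D3 carrying an N-terminal HA epitope tag. It is propagated in E. coli as a high-copy plasmid through a ColE1/pUC-type origin, with selection by ampicillin via the β-lactamase gene and its native promoter. An f1 origin is also present, which in principle allows single-stranded DNA production. For selection in mammalian cells, an SV40 enhancer/early promoter drives the neomycin phosphotransferase gene, terminated by an SV40 polyadenylation signal, so stably transfected cells can be selected with G418.

The expression cassette uses the human cytomegalovirus immediate-early enhancer and promoter to drive strong constitutive transcription of the CCND3 coding sequence, followed by the bovine growth hormone polyadenylation signal. A T7 promoter lies upstream of the insert and an SP6 promoter in reverse orientation downstream, which can serve for in vitro transcription or as sequencing primer sites. The HA tag is listed in the catalogue entry but was not separately annotated in the feature table; it would be expected in the short interval between the T7 promoter and the annotated CCND3 reading frame. The restriction sites used for cloning are not recorded. Several small fragment annotations (HIV-1 LTR, ble, lacI, bom) appear to be short sequence matches within the backbone rather than functional elements.

Cyclin D3 is the regulatory partner of CDK4 in complexes that phosphorylate RB family proteins to promote G1/S progression. The tagged protein can be detected or immunoprecipitated with anti-HA antibodies, and the plasmid was deposited with a study of D-type cyclin regulation by the CRL4-AMBRA1 ubiquitin ligase.
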