Addgene plasmid #172621: pcDNA3.1-HA-CCND3
Purpose: Expresses HA-tagged cyclin D3 in mammalian cells
Depositing lab: Michele Pagano. Depositing organization: NYU Grossman School of Medicine. Publication: CRL4(AMBRA1) is a master regulator of D-type cyclins. Simoneschi D, Rona G, Zhou N, Jeong YT, Jiang S, Milletti G, Arbini AA, O'Sullivan A, Wang AA, Nithikasem S, Keegan S, Siu Y, Cianfanelli V, Maiani E, Nazio F, Cecconi F, Boccalatte F, Fenyo D, Jones DR, Busino L, Pagano M. Nature. 2021 Apr;592(7856):789-793. doi: 10.1038/s41586-021-03445-y. Epub 2021 Apr 14. PubMed 33854235.
Backbone
  Vector backbone: pcDNA3.1
  Backbone manufacturer: Invitrogen
  Vector type: Mammalian Expression
  Selectable markers: Neomycin (select with G418)
Growth in bacteria
  Bacterial resistance: Ampicillin, 100 μg/mL
  Growth temperature: 37°C
  Growth strain: DH5alpha
  Copy number: High Copy
Gene/Insert
  Gene/Insert name: CCND3 (alt name: cyclin D3)
  Species: H. sapiens (human)
  Entrez Gene: CCND3
  Promoter: CMV
  Tag / fusion protein: HA (N terminal on insert)
  Cloning method: Restriction Enzyme; 5′ cloning site Unknown (unknown if destroyed); 3′ cloning site Unknown (unknown if destroyed)
  Sequencing primers: 5′ CMV Forward; 3′ BGH Reverse
Terms and licenses: Academic/Nonprofit Terms; Industry Terms: Not Available to Industry
How to cite: pcDNA3.1-HA-CCND3 was a gift from Michele Pagano (Addgene plasmid # 172621 ; http://n2t.net/addgene:172621 ; RRID:Addgene_172621)
